Addgene plasmid #245786: pSmBtA3-REF
Purpose: Expression of mutated bovine arrestin-3 (R170E) tagged with SmBiT and Flag in mammalian cells
Depositing lab: Vsevolod Gurevich. Depositing organization: Vanderbilt University. Publication: GPCR Binding and JNK3 Activation by Arrestin-3 Have Different Structural Requirements. Zheng C, Weinstein LD, Nguyen KK, Grewal A, Gurevich EV, Gurevich VV. Cells. 2023 Jun 6;12(12):1563. doi: 10.3390/cells12121563. PubMed 37371033.
Backbone
  Vector backbone: pcDNA3
  Backbone size w/o insert (bp): 5400
  Vector type: Mammalian Expression
Growth in bacteria
  Bacterial resistance: Ampicillin, 100 μg/mL
  Growth temperature: 37°C
  Growth strain: DH5alpha
  Copy number: High Copy
Gene/Insert
  Gene/Insert name: arrestin-3
  Species: B. taurus (bovine)
  Insert size (bp): 1400
  Mutation: R170E
  Entrez Gene: ARR3
  Promoter: CMV
  Tag / fusion protein: SmBiT (N terminal on insert); Flag (C terminal on insert)
  Cloning method: Restriction Enzyme; 5′ cloning site EcoRI (unknown if destroyed); 3′ cloning site HindIII (unknown if destroyed)
Terms and licenses: Academic/Nonprofit Terms; Industry Terms: Not Available to Industry
How to cite: pSmBtA3-REF was a gift from Vsevolod Gurevich (Addgene plasmid # 245786 ; http://n2t.net/addgene:245786 ; RRID:Addgene_245786)
