[The description below was written by a language model from this plasmid's Addgene catalogue record and pLannotate feature annotations shown in this document.]
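Description:
pSmBtA3-REF is a mammalian expression plasmid built on the pcDNA3 backbone (about 6.7 kb in the sequenced record) that encodes bovine arrestin-3 carrying the R170E point mutation. It is propagated in E. coli through a high-copy ColE1/pUC-type origin with ampicillin selection from the β-lactamase gene. An f1 origin is also present. For mammalian cells, the backbone carries a neomycin/kanamycin phosphotransferase gene driven by the SV40 enhancer/early promoter and terminated by an SV40 polyadenylation signal, which would allow G418 selection of stable transfectants.

The arrestin-3 open reading frame, recorded as cloned between EcoRI and HindIII sites, sits downstream of the human CMV immediate-early enhancer and promoter and is followed by the bovine growth hormone polyadenylation signal. T7 and SP6 phage promoters flank the insert, as is standard for pcDNA3. The automated annotation labels the coding region by its similarity to human ARRB2 (β-arrestin-2, the alternative name for arrestin-3), which is at odds with the catalogue's Entrez gene field, where ARR3 is listed. A short FLAG match immediately follows the coding sequence, consistent with the recorded single C-terminal Flag tag. The N-terminal SmBiT tag is listed in the catalogue but was not picked up as a separate feature, although there is unannotated space upstream of the arrestin coding sequence where it could lie. SmBiT is the small peptide fragment of split NanoLuc luciferase, which restores luminescence when brought close to an LgBiT-fused partner. The construct therefore suits complementation assays of arrestin-3 interactions in live cells, and the associated publication concerns the structural requirements for GPCR binding and JNK3 activation. The Flag epitope permits detection or immunoprecipitation.
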