Features (pLannotate 1.2.2; 22 found; start..end, strand, type, name):
     28..80      -  misc_feature   bom (fragment): basis of mobility region from pBR322
    235..614     +  enhancer       CMV enhancer: human cytomegalovirus immediate early enhancer
    615..818     +  promoter       CMV promoter: human cytomegalovirus (CMV) immediate early promoter
    814..847     +  LTR            5' LTR (truncated) (fragment): truncated 5' long terminal repeat (LTR) from HIV-1
    863..881     +  promoter       T7 promoter: promoter for bacteriophage T7 RNA polymerase
    976..2202    +  CDS            ARRB2: ARRB2_HUMAN - Also known as ARB2, ARR2. Experimental evidence at protein level: Swiss-Prot protein existence level 1. Functions in regulating agonist-mediated G-protein coupled receptor (GPCR) signaling by mediating both receptor desensitization and resensitization processes. During homologous desensitization, beta- arrestins bind to the GPRK-phosphorylated receptor and sterically preclude its coupling to the cognate G-protein; the binding appears to require additional receptor determinants exposed only in the active receptor conformation. The beta-arrestins target many receptors for internali
   2209..2232    +  CDS            3xFLAG (fragment): three tandem FLAG® epitope tags
   2250..2268    -  promoter       SP6 promoter: promoter for bacteriophage SP6 RNA polymerase
   2294..2518    +  polyA_signal   bGH poly(A) signal: bovine growth hormone polyadenylation signal
   2522..2543    +  promoter       SV40 promoter (fragment): SV40 enhancer and early promoter
   2564..2992    +  rep_origin     f1 ori (sequence partly withheld): f1 bacteriophage origin of replication; arrow indicates direction of (+) strand synthesis
   3006..3335    +  promoter       SV40 promoter: SV40 enhancer and early promoter
   3402..4193    +  CDS            neo: KKA2_KLEPN - Also known as kan, nptII. Experimental evidence at protein level: Swiss-Prot protein existence level 1. Resistance to kanamycin, neomycin, paromomycin, ribostamycin, butirosin and gentamicin B. From Klebsiella pneumoniae.
   4217..4375    +  CDS            ble (fragment): BLE_KLEPN - Experimental evidence at protein level: Swiss-Prot protein existence level 1. Binding protein with a strong affinity to the bleomycin family of antibiotics. Binds to CL990; an antimitotic-antibiotic compound. From Klebsiella pneumoniae.
   4370..4491    +  polyA_signal   SV40 poly(A) signal: SV40 polyadenylation signal
   4564..4580    -  protein_bind   lac operator: The lac repressor binds to the lac operator to inhibit transcription in E. coli. This inhibition can be relieved by adding lactose or isopropyl-β-D-thiogalactopyranoside (IPTG). lac repressor encoded by lacI
   4588..4618    -  promoter       lac promoter: promoter for the E. coli lac operon
   4633..4654    -  protein_bind   CAP binding site: CAP binding activates transcription in the presence of cAMP. E. coli catabolite activator protein
   4667..4759    -  CDS            lacI (fragment): lac repressor; lacI; The lac repressor binds to the lac operator to inhibit transcription in E. coli. This inhibition can be relieved by adding lactose or isopropyl-β-D-thiogalactopyranoside (IPTG).
   4942..5530    -  rep_origin     ori: high-copy-number ColE1/pMB1/pBR322/pUC origin of replication
   5701..6561    -  CDS            AmpR: β-lactamase; bla; confers resistance to ampicillin, carbenicillin, and related antibiotics
   6562..6666    -  promoter       AmpR promoter: bla
>Addgene plasmid #245786 | pSmBtA3-REF | addgene full sequence | sequence record 488539 | Addgene NGS Result
GACGGATCGGGAGATCTCCCGATCCCCTATGGTGCACTCTCAGTACAATCTGCTCTGATGCCGCATAGTT
AAGCCAGTATCTGCTCCCTGCTTGTGTGTTGGAGGTCGCTGAGTAGTGCGCGAGCAAAATTTAAGCTACA
ACAAGGCAAGGCTTGACCGACAATTGCATGAAGAATCTGCTTAGGGTTAGGCGTTTTGCGCTGCTTCGCG
ATGTACGGGCCAGATATACGCGTTGACATTGATTATTGACTAGTTATTAATAGTAATCAATTACGGGGTC
ATTAGTTCATAGCCCATATATGGAGTTCCGCGTTACATAACTTACGGTAAATGGCCCGCCTGGCTGACCG
CCCAACGACCCCCGCCCATTGACGTCAATAATGACGTATGTTCCCATAGTAACGCCAATAGGGACTTTCC
ATTGACGTCAATGGGTGGAGTATTTACGGTAAACTGCCCACTTGGCAGTACATCAAGTGTATCATATGCC
AAGTACGCCCCCTATTGACGTCAATGACGGTAAATGGCCCGCCTGGCATTATGCCCAGTACATGACCTTA
TGGGACTTTCCTACTTGGCAGTACATCTACGTATTAGTCATCGCTATTACCATGGTGATGCGGTTTTGGC
AGTACATCAATGGGCGTGGATAGCGGTTTGACTCACGGGGATTTCCAAGTCTCCACCCCATTGACGTCAA
TGGGAGTTTGTTTTGGCACCAAAATCAACGGGACTTTCCAAAATGTCGTAACAACTCCGCCCCATTGACG
CAAATGGGCGGTAGGCGTGTACGGTGGGAGGTCTATATAAGCAGAGCTCTCTGGCTAACTAGAGAACCCA
CTGCTTACTGGCTTATCGAAATTAATACGACTCACTATAGGGAGACCCAAGCTGGAATTCACCACCATGG
TGACCGGCTACCGGCTGTTCGAGGAGATTCTCTCCGGACTTAAGTCTCGGCGAGCGCTCGACTCCATGGG
GGAGAAACCCGGGACCAGGGTCTTCAAGAAATCGAGTCCTAACTGCAAGCTCACCGTGTACCTAGGCAAG
CGGGACTTTGTGGACCACCTGGACAAAGTGGACCCTGTAGATGGTGTGGTGCTAGTGGATCCGGACTACT
TGAAGGACCGCAAAGTGTTTGTGACCCTCACGTGCGCCTTTCGCTATGGCCGCGAAGACCTGGACGTCCT
GGGCTTGTCCTTCCGCAAAGACCTGTTCATCGCCAACTACCAGGCCTTCCCTCCAACACCTAACCCACCT
AGACCACCTACGCGTCTGCAGGAGCGGCTGCTGAGGAAGCTGGGCCAGCATGCCCACCCCTTTTTTTTCA
CAATACCCCAGAACCTGCCCTGCTCCGTCACCCTACAGCCAGGCCCAGAGGATACGGGGAAGGCTTGCGG
GGTCGACTTTGAGATTCGAGCCTTCTGCGCCAAATCACTAGAAGAGAAAAGCCACAAACGGAACTCCGTA
CGTCTGGTGATCGAAAAGGTGCAGTTTGCCCCAGAGAAACCAGGGCCCCAGCCTTCAGCTGAAACCACAC
GCCACTTCCTCATGTCTGACCGGTCCCTGCACCTTGAGGCTTCACTGGACAAGGAGCTGTACTACCACGG
GGAGCCCCTCAATGTCAATGTCCACGTCACCAATAACTCCACCAAGACTGTCAAGAAGATCAAAGTCTCT
GTGAGACAGTACGCCGACATCTGCCTCTTCAGCACCGCCCAGTACAAGTGCCCCGTGGCTCAGGTCGAAC
AAGATGACCAGGTGTCGCCCAGTTCCACGTTCTGTAAGGTGTACACCATAACCCCGCTGCTCAGCAACAA
CCGGGAGAAGCGCGGCCTCGCTCTAGATGGGAAGCTCAAGCACGAGGACACCAACCTGGCCTCGAGCACC
ATTGTGAAGGAGGGTGCCAACAAGGAGGTGCTGGGGATACTGGTGTCCTACAGGGTCAAGGTGAAGCTGG
TGGTGTCACGAGGCGGGGATGTCTCAGTGGAGCTGCCATTTGTTCTCATGCACCCCAAGCCCCATGATCA
CATCGCCCTTCCCAGGCCCCAGTCAGCTGTTCCTGAAACAGATGCCCCCGTGGACACCAACCTCATTGAA
TTTGAAACCAACTATGCCACAGACGACGACATCGTGTTCGAAGACTTTGCCCGGCTGCGGCTCAAGGGGC
TGAAGGACGAGGACTATGACGACCAGTTCTGTATCGATGATTACAAGGATGACGACGATAAGTAGAAGCT
TGGCCCTATTCTATAGTGTCACCTAAATGCTAGAGCTCGCTGATCAGCCTCGACTGTGCCTTCTAGTTGC
CAGCCATCTGTTGTTTGCCCCTCCCCCGTGCCTTCCTTGACCCTGGAAGGTGCCACTCCCACTGTCCTTT
CCTAATAAAATGAGGAAATTGCATCGCATTGTCTGAGTAGGTGTCATTCTATTCTGGGGGGTGGGGTGGG
GCAGGACAGCAAGGGGGAGGATTGGGAAGACAATAGCAGGCATGCTGGGGATGCGGTGGGCTCTATGGCT
TCTGAGGCGGAAAGAACCAGCTGGGGCTCTAGGGGGTATCCCC
[124 nt withheld, positions 2564-2687]
C
[91 nt withheld, positions 2689-2779]
A
[49 nt withheld, positions 2781-2829]
CCTTTGACGTTGGAGTCCACGTTCTTT
[37 nt withheld, positions 2857-2893]
ACCCTATCTCGGTCTATTCTTTTGATTTATAAGGGATTTTGCCGATTTCGGCCTATTGGTTAAAAAATGA
GCTGATTTAACAAAAATTTAACGCGAATTAATTCTGTGGAATGTGTGTCAGTTAGGGTGTGGAAAGTCCC
CAGGCTCCCCAGCAGGCAGAAGTATGCAAAGCATGCATCTCAATTAGTCAGCAACCAGGTGTGGAAAGTC
CCCAGGCTCCCCAGCAGGCAGAAGTATGCAAAGCATGCATCTCAATTAGTCAGCAACCATAGTCCCGCCC
CTAACTCCGCCCATCCCGCCCCTAACTCCGCCCAGTTCCGCCCATTCTCCGCCCCATGGCTGACTAATTT
TTTTTATTTATGCAGAGGCCGAGGCCGCCTCTGCCTCTGAGCTATTCCAGAAGTAGTGAGGAGGCTTTTT
TGGAGGCCTAGGCTTTTGCAAAAAGCTCCCGGGAGCTTGTATATCCATTTTCGGATCTGATCAAGAGACA
GGATGAGGATCGTTTCGCATGATTGAACAAGATGGATTGCACGCAGGTTCTCCGGCCGCTTGGGTGGAGA
GGCTATTCGGCTATGACTGGGCACAACAGACAATCGGCTGCTCTGATGCCGCCGTGTTCCGGCTGTCAGC
GCAGGGGCGCCCGGTTCTTTTTGTCAAGACCGACCTGTCCGGTGCCCTGAATGAACTGCAGGACGAGGCA
GCGCGGCTATCGTGGCTGGCCACGACGGGCGTTCCTTGCGCAGCTGTGCTCGACGTTGTCACTGAAGCGG
GAAGGGACTGGCTGCTATTGGGCGAAGTGCCGGGGCAGGATCTCCTGTCATCTCACCTTGCTCCTGCCGA
GAAAGTATCCATCATGGCTGATGCAATGCGGCGGCTGCATACGCTTGATCCGGCTACCTGCCCATTCGAC
CACCAAGCGAAACATCGCATCGAGCGAGCACGTACTCGGATGGAAGCCGGTCTTGTCGATCAGGATGATC
TGGACGAAGAGCATCAGGGGCTCGCGCCAGCCGAACTGTTCGCCAGGCTCAAGGCGCGCATGCCCGACGG
CGAGGATCTCGTCGTGACCCATGGCGATGCCTGCTTGCCGAATATCATGGTGGAAAATGGCCGCTTTTCT
GGATTCATCGACTGTGGCCGGCTGGGTGTGGCGGACCGCTATCAGGACATAGCGTTGGCTACCCGTGATA
TTGCTGAAGAGCTTGGCGGCGAATGGGCTGACCGCTTCCTCGTGCTTTACGGTATCGCCGCTCCCGATTC
GCAGCGCATCGCCTTCTATCGCCTTCTTGACGAGTTCTTCTGAGCGGGACTCTGGGGTTCGAAATGACCG
ACCAAGCGACGCCCAACCTGCCATCACGAGATTTCGATTCCACCGCCGCCTTCTATGAAAGGTTGGGCTT
CGGAATCGTTTTCCGGGACGCCGGCTGGATGATCCTCCAGCGCGGGGATCTCATGCTGGAGTTCTTCGCC
CACCCCAACTTGTTTATTGCAGCTTATAATGGTTACAAATAAAGCAATAGCATCACAAATTTCACAAATA
AAGCATTTTTTTCACTGCATTCTAGTTGTGGTTTGTCCAAACTCATCAATGTATCTTATCATGTCTGTAT
ACCGTCGACCTCTAGCTAGAGCTTGGCGTAATCATGGTCATAGCTGTTTCCTGTGTGAAATTGTTATCCG
CTCACAATTCCACACAACATACGAGCCGGAAGCATAAAGTGTAAAGCCTGGGGTGCCTAATGAGTGAGCT
AACTCACATTAATTGCGTTGCGCTCACTGCCCGCTTTCCAGTCGGGAAACCTGTCGTGCCAGCTGCATTA
ATGAATCGGCCAACGCGCGGGGAGAGGCGGTTTGCGTATTGGGCGCTCTTCCGCTTCCTCGCTCACTGAC
TCGCTGCGCTCGGTCGTTCGGCTGCGGCGAGCGGTATCAGCTCACTCAAAGGCGGTAATACGGTTATCCA
CAGAATCAGGGGATAACGCAGGAAAGAACATGTGAGCAAAAGGCCAGCAAAAGGCCAGGAACCGTAAAAA
GGCCGCGTTGCTGGCGTTTTTCCATAGGCTCCGCCCCCCTGACGAGCATCACAAAAATCGACGCTCAAGT
CAGAGGTGGCGAAACCCGACAGGACTATAAAGATACCAGGCGTTTCCCCCTGGAAGCTCCCTCGTGCGCT
CTCCTGTTCCGACCCTGCCGCTTACCGGATACCTGTCCGCCTTTCTCCCTTCGGGAAGCGTGGCGCTTTC
TCATAGCTCACGCTGTAGGTATCTCAGTTCGGTGTAGGTCGTTCGCTCCAAGCTGGGCTGTGTGCACGAA
CCCCCCGTTCAGCCCGACCGCTGCGCCTTATCCGGTAACTATCGTCTTGAGTCCAACCCGGTAAGACACG
ACTTATCGCCACTGGCAGCAGCCACTGGTAACAGGATTAGCAGAGCGAGGTATGTAGGCGGTGCTACAGA
GTTCTTGAAGTGGTGGCCTAACTACGGCTACACTAGAAGAACAGTATTTGGTATCTGCGCTCTGCTGAAG
CCAGTTACCTTCGGAAAAAGAGTTGGTAGCTCTTGATCCGGCAAACAAACCACCGCTGGTAGCGGTGGTT
TTTTTGTTTGCAAGCAGCAGATTACGCGCAGAAAAAAAGGATCTCAAGAAGATCCTTTGATCTTTTCTAC
GGGGTCTGACGCTCAGTGGAACGAAAACTCACGTTAAGGGATTTTGGTCATGAGATTATCAAAAAGGATC
TTCACCTAGATCCTTTTAAATTAAAAATGAAGTTTTAAATCAATCTAAAGTATATATGAGTAAACTTGGT
CTGACAGTTACCAATGCTTAATCAGTGAGGCACCTATCTCAGCGATCTGTCTATTTCGTTCATCCATAGT
TGCCTGACTCCCCGTCGTGTAGATAACTACGATACGGGAGGGCTTACCATCTGGCCCCAGTGCTGCAATG
ATACCGCGAGACCCACGCTCACCGGCTCCAGATTTATCAGCAATAAACCAGCCAGCCGGAAGGGCCGAGC
GCAGAAGTGGTCCTGCAACTTTATCCGCCTCCATCCAGTCTATTAATTGTTGCCGGGAAGCTAGAGTAAG
TAGTTCGCCAGTTAATAGTTTGCGCAACGTTGTTGCCATTGCTACAGGCATCGTGGTGTCACGCTCGTCG
TTTGGTATGGCTTCATTCAGCTCCGGTTCCCAACGATCAAGGCGAGTTACATGATCCCCCATGTTGTGCA
AAAAAGCGGTTAGCTCCTTCGGTCCTCCGATCGTTGTCAGAAGTAAGTTGGCCGCAGTGTTATCACTCAT
GGTTATGGCAGCACTGCATAATTCTCTTACTGTCATGCCATCCGTAAGATGCTTTTCTGTGACTGGTGAG
TACTCAACCAAGTCATTCTGAGAATAGTGTATGCGGCGACCGAGTTGCTCTTGCCCGGCGTCAATACGGG
ATAATACCGCGCCACATAGCAGAACTTTAAAAGTGCTCATCATTGGAAAACGTTCTTCGGGGCGAAAACT
CTCAAGGATCTTACCGCTGTTGAGATCCAGTTCGATGTAACCCACTCGTGCACCCAACTGATCTTCAGCA
TCTTTTACTTTCACCAGCGTTTCTGGGTGAGCAAAAACAGGAAGGCAAAATGCCGCAAAAAAGGGAATAA
GGGCGACACGGAAATGTTGAATACTCATACTCTTCCTTTTTCAATATTATTGAAGCATTTATCAGGGTTA
TTGTCTCATGAGCGGATACATATTTGAATGTATTTAGAAAAATAAACAAATAGGGGTTCCGCGCACATTT
CCCCGAAAAGTGCCACCTGACGTC
